>Addgene plasmid #166026 | pAAVS1-CAG-hCAS9-neo | depositor full sequence | sequence record 322312 | pAAVS1-CAG-hCAS9-neo sequence 13335 bps
CCACTGGCCGTCGTTTTACATTAATTAACAACTTTGTATAGAAAAGTTGAACGAGAAACGTAAAATGATA
TAAATATCAATATATTAAATTAGATTTTGCATAAAAAACAGACTACATAATACTGTAAAACACAACATAT
CCAGTCACTATGGCGGCCGCAATCGGGCAGCGTTGGGTCCTGGCCACGGGTGCGCATGATCGTGCTCCTG
TCGTTGAGGACCCGGCTAGGCTGGCGGGGTTGCCTTACTGGTTAGCAGAATGAATCACCGATACGCGAGC
GAACGTGAAGCGACTGCTGCTGCAAAACGTCTGCGACCTGAGCAACAACATGAATGGTCTTCGGTTTCCG
TGTTTCGTAAAGTCTGGAAACGCGGAAGTCAGCGCCCTGCACCATTATGTTCCGGATCTGCATCGCAGGA
TGCTGCTGGCTACCCTGTGGAACACCTACATCTGTATTAACGAAGCGCTGGCATTGACCCTGAGTGATTT
TTCTCTGGTCCCGCCGCATCCATACCGCCAGTTGTTTACCCTCACAACGTTCCAGTAACCGGGCATGTTC
ATCATCAGTAACCCGTATCGTGAGCATCCTCTCTCGTTTCATCGGTATCATTACCCCCATGAACAGAAAT
CCCCCTTACACGGAGGCATCAGTGACCAAACAGGAAAAAACCGCCCTTAACATGGCCCGCTTTATCAGAA
GCCAGACATTAACGCTTCTGGAGAAACTCAACGAGCTGGACGCGGATGAACAGGCAGACATCTGTGAATC
GCTTCACGACCACGCTGATGAGCTTTACCGCAGCTGCCTCGCGCGTTTCGGTGATGACGGTGAAAACCTC
TGACACATGCAGCTCCCGGAGACGGTCACAGCTTGTCTGTAAGCGGATGCCGGGAGCAGACAAGCCCGTC
AGGGCGCGTCAGCGGGTGTTGGCGGGTGTCGGGGCGCAGCCATGACCCAGTCACGTAGCGATAGCGGAGT
GTATACTGGCTTAACTATGCGGCATCAGAGCAGATTGTACTGAGAGTGCACCATATGCGGTGTGAAATAC
CGCACAGATGCGTAAGGAGAAAATACCGCATCAGGCGCTCTTCCGCTTCCTCGCTCACTGACTCGCTGCG
CTCGGTCGTTCGGCTGCGGCGAGCGGTATCAGCTCACTCAAAGGCGGTAATACGGTTATCCACAGAATCA
GGGGATAACGCAGGAAAGAACATGTGAGCAAAAGGCCAGCAAAAGGCCAGGAACCGTAAAAAGGCCGCGT
TGCTGGCGTTTTTCCATAGGCTCCGCCCCCCTGACGAGCATCACAAAAATCGACGCTCAAGTCAGAGGTG
GCGAAACCCGACAGGACTATAAAGATACCAGGCGTTTCCCCCTGGAAGCTCCCTCGTGCGCTCTCCTGTT
CCGACCCTGCCGCTTACCGGATACCTGTCCGCCTTTCTCCCTTCGGGAAGCGTGGCGCTTTCTCATAGCT
CACGCTGTAGGTATCTCAGTTCGGTGTAGGTCGTTCGCTCCAAGCTGGGCTGTGTGCACGAACCCCCCGT
TCAGCCCGACCGCTGCGCCTTATCCGGTAACTATCGTCTTGAGTCCAACCCGGTAAGACACGACTTATCG
CCACTGGCAGCAGCCACTGGTAACAGGATTAGCAGAGCGAGGTATGTAGGCGGTGCTACAGAGTTCTTGA
AGTGGTGGCCTAACTACGGCTACACTAGAAGGACAGTATTTGGTATCTGCGCTCTGCTGAAGCCAGTTAC
CTTCGGAAAAAGAGTTGGTAGCTCTTGATCCGGCAAACAAACCACCGCTGGTAGCGGTGGTTTTTTTGTT
TGCAAGCAGCAGATTACGCGCAGAAAAAAAGGATCTCAAGAAGATCCTTTGATCTTTTCTACGGGGTCTG
ACGCTCAGTGGAACGAAAACTCACGTTAAGGGATTTTGGTCATGAGATTATCAAAAAGGATCTTCACCTA
GATCCTTTTAAATTAAAAATGAAGTTTTAAATCAATCTAAAGTATATATGAGTAAACTTGGTCTGACAGT
TACCAATGCTTAATCAGTGAGGCACCTATCTCAGCGATCTGTCTATTTCGTTCATCCATAGTTGCCTGAC
TCCCCGTCGTGTAGATAACTACGATACGGGAGGGCTTACCATCTGGCCCCAGTGCTGCAATGATACCGCG
AGACCCACGCTCACCGGCTCCAGATTTATCAGCAATAAACCAGCCAGCCGGAAGGGCCGAGCGCAGAAGT
GGTCCTGCAACTTTATCCGCCTCCATCCAGTCTATTAATTGTTGCCGGGAAGCTAGAGTAAGTAGTTCGC
CAGTTAATAGTTTGCGCAACGTTGTTGCCATTGCTGCAGGCATCGTGGTGTCACGCTCGTCGTTTGGTAT
GGCTTCATTCAGCTCCGGTTCCCAACGATCAAGGCGAGTTACATGATCCCCCATGTTGTGCAAAAAAGCG
GTTAGCTCCTTCGGTCCTCCGATCGTTGTCAGAAGTAAGTTGGCCGCAGTGTTATCACTCATGGTTATGG
CAGCACTGCATAATTCTCTTACTGTCATGCCATCCGTAAGATGCTTTTCTGTGACTGGTGAGTACTCAAC
CAAGTCATTCTGAGAATAGTGTATGCGGCGACCGAGTTGCTCTTGCCCGGCGTCAACACGGGATAATACC
GCGCCACATAGCAGAACTTTAAAAGTGCTCATCATTGGAAAACGTTCTTCGGGGCGAAAACTCTCAAGGA
TCTTACCGCTGTTGAGATCCAGTTCGATGTAACCCACTCGTGCACCCAACTGATCTTCAGCATCTTTTAC
TTTCACCAGCGTTTCTGGGTGAGCAAAAACAGGAAGGCAAAATGCCGCAAAAAAGGGAATAAGGGCGACA
CGGAAATGTTGAATACTCATACTCTTCCTTTTTCAATATTATTGAAGCATTTATCAGGGTTATTGTCTCA
TGAGCGGATACATATTTGAATGTATTTAGAAAAATAAACAAATAGGGGTTCCGCGCACATTTCCCCGAAA
AGTGCCACCTGACGTCTAAGAAACCATTATTATCATGACATTAACCTATAAAAATAGGCGTATCACGAGG
CCCTTTCGTCTTCAAGAAAATTGTCGACCATAGTGACTGGATATGTTGTGTTTTACAGTATTATGTAGTC
TGTTTTTTATGCAAAATCTAATTTAATATATTGATATTTATATCATTTTACGTTTCTCGTTCAACTTTAT
TATACAAAGTTGCGGACGCGATCGCGACCGGCGGATAACAATTTCACACAGGATTACCATCCCTCCCTCG
ACTTCCCCTCTTCCGATGTTGAGCCCCTCCAGCCGGTCCTGGACTTTGTCTCCTTCCCTGCCCTGCCCTC
TCCTGAACCTGAGCCAGCTCCCATAGCTCAGTCTGGTCTATCTGCCTGGCCCTGGCCATTGTCACTTTGC
GCTGCCCTCCTCTCGCCCCCGAGTGCCCTTGCTGTGCCGCCGGAACTCTGCCCTCTAACGCTGCCGTCTC
TCTCCTGAGTCCGGACCACTTTGAGCTCTACTGGCTTCTGCGCCGCCTCTGGCCCACTGTTTCCCCTTCC
CAGGCAGGTCCTGCTTTCTCTGACCTGCATTCTCTCCCCTGGGCCTGTGCCGCTTTCTGTCTGCAGCTTG
TGGCCTGGGTCACCTCTACGGCTGGCCCAGATCCTTCCCTGCCGCCTCCTTCAGGTTCCGTCTTCCTCCA
CTCCCTCTTCCCCTTGCTCTCTGCTGTGTTGCTGCCCAAGGATGCTCTTTCCGGAGCACTTCCTTCTCGG
CGCTGCACCACGTGATGTCCTCTGAGCGGATCCTCCCCGTGTCTGGGTCCTCTCCGGGCATCTCTCCTCC
CTCACCCAACCCCATGCCGTCTTCACTCGCTGGGTTCCCTTTTCCTTCTCCTTCTGGGGCCTGTGCCATC
TCTCGTTTCTTAGGATGGCCTTCTCCGACGGATGTCTCCCTTGCGTCCCGCCTCCCCTTCTTGTAGGCCT
GCATCATCACCGTTTTTCTGGACAACCCCAAAGTACCCCGTCTCCCTGGCTTTAGCCACCTCTCCATCCT
CTTGCTTTCTTTGCCTGGACACCCCGTTCTCCTGTGGATTCGGGTCACCTCTCACTCCTTTCATTTGGGC
AGCTCCCCTACCCCCCTTACCTCTCTAGTCTGTGCTAGCTCTTCCAGCCCCCTGTCATGGCATCTTCCAG
GGGTCCGAGAGCTCAGCTAGTCTTCTTCCTCCAACCCGGGCCCCTATGTCCACTTCAGGACAGCATGTTT
GCTGCCTCCAGGGATCCTGTGTCCCCGAGCTGGGACCACCTTATAAGGCGCATAACGATACCACGATATC
AACAAGTTTGTACAAAAAAGCAGGCTGGCGCCGGAACCAATTCAGTCGACATTGATTATTGACTAGTTAT
TAATAGTAATCAATTACGGGGTCATTAGTTCATAGCCCATATATGGAGTTCCGCGTTACATAACTTACGG
TAAATGGCCCGCCTGGCTGACCGCCCAACGACCCCCGCCCATTGACGTCAATAATGACGTATGTTCCCAT
AGTAACGCCAATAGGGACTTTCCATTGACGTCAATGGGTGGACTATTTACGGTAAACTGCCCACTTGGCA
GTACATCAAGTGTATCATATGCCAAGTACGCCCCCTATTGACGTCAATGACGGTAAATGGCCCGCCTGGC
ATTATGCCCAGTACATGACCTTATGGGACTTTCCTACTTGGCAGTACATCTACGTATTAGTCATCGCTAT
TACCATGGGTCGAGGTGAGCCCCACGTTCTGCTTCACTCTCCCCATCTCCCCCCCCTCCCCACCCCCAAT
TTTGTATTTATTTATTTTTTAATTATTTTGTGCAGCGATGGGGGCGGGGGGGGGGGGGGCGCGCGCCAGG
CGGGGCGGGGCGGGGCGAGGGGCGGGGCGGGGCGAGGCGGAGAGGTGCGGCGGCAGCCAATCAGAGCGGC
GCGCTCCGAAAGTTTCCTTTTATGGCGAGGCGGCGGCGGCGGCGGCCCTATAAAAAGCGAAGCGCGCGGC
GGGCGGGAGTCGCTGCGTTGCCTTCGCCCCGTGCCCCGCTCCGCGCCGCCTCGCGCCGCCCGCCCCGGCT
CTGACTGACCGCGTTACTCCCACAGGTGAGCGGGCGGGACGGCCCTTCTCCTCCGGGCTGTAATTAGCGC
TTGGTTTAATGACGGCTCGTTTCTTTTCTGTGGCTGCGTGAAAGCCTTAAAGGGCTCCGGGAGGGCCCTT
TGTGCGGGGGGGAGCGGCTCGGGGGGTGCGTGCGTGTGTGTGTGCGTGGGGAGCGCCGCGTGCGGCCCGC
GCTGCCCGGCGGCTGTGAGCGCTGCGGGCGCGGCGCGGGGCTTTGTGCGCTCCGCGTGTGCGCGAGGGGA
GCGCGGCCGGGGGCGGTGCCCCGCGGTGCGGGGGGGCTGCGAGGGGAACAAAGGCTGCGTGCGGGGTGTG
TGCGTGGGGGGGTGAGCAGGGGGTGTGGGCGCGGCGGTCGGGCTGTAACCCCCCCCTGCACCCCCCTCCC
CGAGTTGCTGAGCACGGCCCGGCTTCGGGTGCGGGGCTCCGTGCGGGGCGTGGCGCGGGGCTCGCCGTGC
CGGGCGGGGGGTGGCGGCAGGTGGGGGTGCCGGGCGGGGCGGGGCCGCCTCGGGCCGGGGAGGGCTCGGG
GGAGGGGCGCGGCGGCCCCGGAGCGCCGGCGGCTGTCGAGGCGCGGCGAGCCGCAGCCATTGCCTTTTAT
GGTAATCGTGCGAGAGGGCGCAGGGACTTCCTTTGTCCCAAATCTGGCGGAGCCGAAATCTGGGAGGCGC
CGCCGCACCCCCTCTAGCGGGCGCGGGCGAAGCGGTGCGGCGCCGGCAGGAAGGAAATGGGCGGGGAGGG
CCTTCGTGCGTCGCCGCGCCGCCGTCCCCTTCTCCATCTCCAGCCTCGGGGCTGCCGCAGGGGGACGGCT
GCCTTCGGGGGGGACGGGGCAGGGCGGGGTTCGGCTTCTGGCGTGTGACCGGCGGCTCTAGAGCCTCTGC
TAACCATGTTCATGCCTTCTTCTTTTTCCTACAGCTCCTGGGCAACGTGCTGGTTATTGTGCTGTCTCAT
CATTTTGGCAAAGAATTCGTCGACCACCATGGACTATAAGGACCACGACGGAGACTACAAGGATCATGAT
ATTGATTACAAAGACGATGACGATAAGATGGCCCCAAAGAAGAAGCGGAAGGTCGGTATCCACGGAGTCC
CAGCAGCCGACAAGAAGTACAGCATCGGCCTGGACATCGGCACCAACTCTGTGGGCTGGGCCGTGATCAC
CGACGAGTACAAGGTGCCCAGCAAGAAATTCAAGGTGCTGGGCAACACCGACCGGCACAGCATCAAGAAG
AACCTGATCGGAGCCCTGCTGTTCGACAGCGGCGAAACAGCCGAGGCCACCCGGCTGAAGAGAACCGCCA
GAAGAAGATACACCAGACGGAAGAACCGGATCTGCTATCTGCAAGAGATCTTCAGCAACGAGATGGCCAA
GGTGGACGACAGCTTCTTCCACAGACTGGAAGAGTCCTTCCTGGTGGAAGAGGATAAGAAGCACGAGCGG
CACCCCATCTTCGGCAACATCGTGGACGAGGTGGCCTACCACGAGAAGTACCCCACCATCTACCACCTGA
GAAAGAAACTGGTGGACAGCACCGACAAGGCCGACCTGCGGCTGATCTATCTGGCCCTGGCCCACATGAT
CAAGTTCCGGGGCCACTTCCTGATCGAGGGCGACCTGAACCCCGACAACAGCGACGTGGACAAGCTGTTC
ATCCAGCTGGTGCAGACCTACAACCAGCTGTTCGAGGAAAACCCCATCAACGCCAGCGGCGTGGACGCCA
AGGCCATCCTGTCTGCCAGACTGAGCAAGAGCAGACGGCTGGAAAATCTGATCGCCCAGCTGCCCGGCGA
GAAGAAGAATGGCCTGTTCGGAAACCTGATTGCCCTGAGCCTGGGCCTGACCCCCAACTTCAAGAGCAAC
TTCGACCTGGCCGAGGATGCCAAACTGCAGCTGAGCAAGGACACCTACGACGACGACCTGGACAACCTGC
TGGCCCAGATCGGCGACCAGTACGCCGACCTGTTTCTGGCCGCCAAGAACCTGTCCGACGCCATCCTGCT
GAGCGACATCCTGAGAGTGAACACCGAGATCACCAAGGCCCCCCTGAGCGCCTCTATGATCAAGAGATAC
GACGAGCACCACCAGGACCTGACCCTGCTGAAAGCTCTCGTGCGGCAGCAGCTGCCTGAGAAGTACAAAG
AGATTTTCTTCGACCAGAGCAAGAACGGCTACGCCGGCTACATTGACGGCGGAGCCAGCCAGGAAGAGTT
CTACAAGTTCATCAAGCCCATCCTGGAAAAGATGGACGGCACCGAGGAACTGCTCGTGAAGCTGAACAGA
GAGGACCTGCTGCGGAAGCAGCGGACCTTCGACAACGGCAGCATCCCCCACCAGATCCACCTGGGAGAGC
TGCACGCCATTCTGCGGCGGCAGGAAGATTTTTACCCATTCCTGAAGGACAACCGGGAAAAGATCGAGAA
GATCCTGACCTTCCGCATCCCCTACTACGTGGGCCCTCTGGCCAGGGGAAACAGCAGATTCGCCTGGATG
ACCAGAAAGAGCGAGGAAACCATCACCCCCTGGAACTTCGAGGAAGTGGTGGACAAGGGCGCTTCCGCCC
AGAGCTTCATCGAGCGGATGACCAACTTCGATAAGAACCTGCCCAACGAGAAGGTGCTGCCCAAGCACAG
CCTGCTGTACGAGTACTTCACCGTGTATAACGAGCTGACCAAAGTGAAATACGTGACCGAGGGAATGAGA
AAGCCCGCCTTCCTGAGCGGCGAGCAGAAAAAGGCCATCGTGGACCTGCTGTTCAAGACCAACCGGAAAG
TGACCGTGAAGCAGCTGAAAGAGGACTACTTCAAGAAAATCGAGTGCTTCGACTCCGTGGAAATCTCCGG
CGTGGAAGATCGGTTCAACGCCTCCCTGGGCACATACCACGATCTGCTGAAAATTATCAAGGACAAGGAC
TTCCTGGACAATGAGGAAAACGAGGACATTCTGGAAGATATCGTGCTGACCCTGACACTGTTTGAGGACA
GAGAGATGATCGAGGAACGGCTGAAAACCTATGCCCACCTGTTCGACGACAAAGTGATGAAGCAGCTGAA
GCGGCGGAGATACACCGGCTGGGGCAGGCTGAGCCGGAAGCTGATCAACGGCATCCGGGACAAGCAGTCC
GGCAAGACAATCCTGGATTTCCTGAAGTCCGACGGCTTCGCCAACAGAAACTTCATGCAGCTGATCCACG
ACGACAGCCTGACCTTTAAAGAGGACATCCAGAAAGCCCAGGTGTCCGGCCAGGGCGATAGCCTGCACGA
GCACATTGCCAATCTGGCCGGCAGCCCCGCCATTAAGAAGGGCATCCTGCAGACAGTGAAGGTGGTGGAC
GAGCTCGTGAAAGTGATGGGCCGGCACAAGCCCGAGAACATCGTGATCGAAATGGCCAGAGAGAACCAGA
CCACCCAGAAGGGACAGAAGAACAGCCGCGAGAGAATGAAGCGGATCGAAGAGGGCATCAAAGAGCTGGG
CAGCCAGATCCTGAAAGAACACCCCGTGGAAAACACCCAGCTGCAGAACGAGAAGCTGTACCTGTACTAC
CTGCAGAATGGGCGGGATATGTACGTGGACCAGGAACTGGACATCAACCGGCTGTCCGACTACGATGTGG
ACCATATCGTGCCTCAGAGCTTTCTGAAGGACGACTCCATCGACAACAAGGTGCTGACCAGAAGCGACAA
GAACCGGGGCAAGAGCGACAACGTGCCCTCCGAAGAGGTCGTGAAGAAGATGAAGAACTACTGGCGGCAG
CTGCTGAACGCCAAGCTGATTACCCAGAGAAAGTTCGACAATCTGACCAAGGCCGAGAGAGGCGGCCTGA
GCGAACTGGATAAGGCCGGCTTCATCAAGAGACAGCTGGTGGAAACCCGGCAGATCACAAAGCACGTGGC
ACAGATCCTGGACTCCCGGATGAACACTAAGTACGACGAGAATGACAAGCTGATCCGGGAAGTGAAAGTG
ATCACCCTGAAGTCCAAGCTGGTGTCCGATTTCCGGAAGGATTTCCAGTTTTACAAAGTGCGCGAGATCA
ACAACTACCACCACGCCCACGACGCCTACCTGAACGCCGTCGTGGGAACCGCCCTGATCAAAAAGTACCC
TAAGCTGGAAAGCGAGTTCGTGTACGGCGACTACAAGGTGTACGACGTGCGGAAGATGATCGCCAAGAGC
GAGCAGGAAATCGGCAAGGCTACCGCCAAGTACTTCTTCTACAGCAACATCATGAACTTTTTCAAGACCG
AGATTACCCTGGCCAACGGCGAGATCCGGAAGCGGCCTCTGATCGAGACAAACGGCGAAACCGGGGAGAT
CGTGTGGGATAAGGGCCGGGATTTTGCCACCGTGCGGAAAGTGCTGAGCATGCCCCAAGTGAATATCGTG
AAAAAGACCGAGGTGCAGACAGGCGGCTTCAGCAAAGAGTCTATCCTGCCCAAGAGGAACAGCGATAAGC
TGATCGCCAGAAAGAAGGACTGGGACCCTAAGAAGTACGGCGGCTTCGACAGCCCCACCGTGGCCTATTC
TGTGCTGGTGGTGGCCAAAGTGGAAAAGGGCAAGTCCAAGAAACTGAAGAGTGTGAAAGAGCTGCTGGGG
ATCACCATCATGGAAAGAAGCAGCTTCGAGAAGAATCCCATCGACTTTCTGGAAGCCAAGGGCTACAAAG
AAGTGAAAAAGGACCTGATCATCAAGCTGCCTAAGTACTCCCTGTTCGAGCTGGAAAACGGCCGGAAGAG
AATGCTGGCCTCTGCCGGCGAACTGCAGAAGGGAAACGAACTGGCCCTGCCCTCCAAATATGTGAACTTC
CTGTACCTGGCCAGCCACTATGAGAAGCTGAAGGGCTCCCCCGAGGATAATGAGCAGAAACAGCTGTTTG
TGGAACAGCACAAGCACTACCTGGACGAGATCATCGAGCAGATCAGCGAGTTCTCCAAGAGAGTGATCCT
GGCCGACGCTAATCTGGACAAAGTGCTGTCCGCCTACAACAAGCACCGGGATAAGCCCATCAGAGAGCAG
GCCGAGAATATCATCCACCTGTTTACCCTGACCAATCTGGGAGCCCCTGCCGCCTTCAAGTACTTTGACA
CCACCATCGACCGGAAGAGGTACACCAGCACCAAAGAGGTGCTGGACGCCACCCTGATCCACCAGAGCAT
CACCGGCCTGTACGAGACACGGATCGACCTGTCTCAGCTGGGAGGCGACAAAAGGCCGGCGGCCACGAAA
AAGGCCGGCCAGGCAAAAAAGAAAAAGTAAGAATTCTAGCGGCCGCCGCCCCCCCCCCCTCTCCCTCCCC
CCCCCCTAACGTTACTGGCCGAAGCCGCTTGGAATAAGGCCGGTGTGCGTTTGTCTATATGTTATTTTCC
ACCATATTGCCGTCTTTTGGCAATGTGAGGGCCCGGAAACCTGGCCCTGTCTTCTTGACGAGCATTCCTA
GGGGTCTTTCCCCTCTCGCCAAAGGAATGCAAGGTCTGTTGAATGTCGTGAAGGAAGCAGTTCCTCTGGA
AGCTTCTTGAAGACAAACAACGTCTGTAGCGACCCTTTGCAGGCAGCGGAACCCCCCACCTGGCGACAGG
TGCCTCTGCGGCCAAAAGCCACGTGTATAAGATACACCTGCAAAGGCGGCACAACCCCAGTGCCACGTTG
TGAGTTGGATAGTTGTGGAAAGAGTCAAATGGCTCTCCTCAAGCGTATTCAACAAGGGGCTGAAGGATGC
CCAGAAGGTACCCCATTGTATGGGATCTGATCTGGGGCCTCGGTGCACATGCTTTACATGTGTTTAGTCG
AGGTTAAAAAACGTCTAGGCCCCCCGAACCACGGGGACGTGGTTTTCCTTTGAAAAACACGATGATAATA
TGGCCACAACCATGGGATCGGCCATTGAACAAGATGGATTGCACGCAGGTTCTCCGGCCGCTTGGGTGGA
GAGGCTATTCGGCTATGACTGGGCACAACAGACAATCGGCTGCTCTGATGCCGCCGTGTTCCGGCTGTCA
GCGCAGGGGCGCCCGGTTCTTTTTGTCAAGACCGACCTGTCCGGTGCCCTGAATGAACTGCAGGACGAGG
CAGCGCGGCTATCGTGGCTGGCCACGACGGGCGTTCCTTGCGCAGCTGTGCTCGACGTTGTCACTGAAGC
GGGAAGGGACTGGCTGCTATTGGGCGAAGTGCCGGGGCAGGATCTCCTGTCATCTCACCTTGCTCCTGCC
GAGAAAGTATCCATCATGGCTGATGCAATGCGGCGGCTGCATACGCTTGATCCGGCTACCTGCCCATTCG
ACCACCAAGCGAAACATCGCATCGAGCGAGCACGTACTCGGATGGAAGCCGGTCTTGTCGATCAGGATGA
TCTGGACGAAGAGCATCAGGGGCTCGCGCCAGCCGAACTGTTCGCCAGGCTCAAGGCGCGCATGCCCGAC
GGCGAGGATCTCGTCGTGACCCATGGCGATGCCTGCTTGCCGAATATCATGGTGGAAAATGGCCGCTTTT
CTGGATTCATCGACTGTGGCCGGCTGGGTGTGGCGGACCGCTATCAGGACATAGCGTTGGCTACCCGTGA
TATTGCTGAAGAGCTTGGCGGCGAATGGGCTGACCGCTTCCTCGTGCTTTACGGTATCGCCGCTCCCGAT
TCGCAGCGCATCGCCTTCTATCGCCTTCTTGACGAGTTCTTCTGACGTACGCGATGATCTAGAGCTCGCT
GATCAGCCTCGACTGTGCCTTCTAGTTGCCAGCCATCTGTTGTTTGCCCCTCCCCCGTGCCTTCCTTGAC
CCTGGAAGGTGCCACTCCCACTGTCCTTTCCTAATAAAATGAGGAAATTGCATCGCATTGTCTGAGTAGG
TGTCATTCTATTCTGGGGGGTGGGGTGGGGCAGGACAGCAAGGGGGAGGATTGGGAAGACAATAGCAGGC
ATGCTGGGGATGCGGTGGGCTCTATGGCTTCTGAGGCGGAAAGAACCTGCAACTAGTCTCGAGATATCTA
GACCCAGCTTTCTTGTACAAAGTGGTTGATATCTCTATAGTCGCAGTAGGCGGTCCTTAGGCCTCCTCCT
TCCTAGTCTCCTGATATTGGGTCTAACCCCCACCTCCTGTTAGGCAGATTCCTTATCTGGTGACACACCC
CCATTTCCTGGAGCCATCTCTCTCCTTGCCAGAACCTCTAAGGTTTGCTTACGATGGAGCCAGAGAGGAT
CCTGGGAGGGAGAGCTTGGCAGGGGGTGGGAGGGAAGGGGGGGATGCGTGACCTGCCCGGTTCTCAGTGG
CCACCCTGCGCTACCCTCTCCCAGAACCTGAGCTGCTCTGACGCGGCCGTCTGGTGCGTTTCACTGATCC
TGGTGCTGCAGCTTCCTTACACTTCCCAAGAGGAGAAGCAGTTTGGAAAAACAAAATCAGAATAAGTTGG
TCCTGAGTTCTAACTTTGGCTCTTCACCTTTCTAGTCCCCAATTTATATTGTTCCTCCGTGCGTCAGTTT
TACCTGTGAGATAAGGCCAGTAGCCAGCCCCGTCCTGGCAGGGCTGTGGTGAGGAGGGGGGTGTCCGTGT
GGAAAACTCCCTTTGTGAGAATGGTGCGTCCTAGGTGTTCACCAGGTCGTGGCCGCCTCTACTCCCTTTC
TCTTTCTCCATCCTTCTTTCCTTAAAGAGTCCCCAGTGCTATCTGGGACATATTCCTCCGCCCAGAGCAG
GGTCCCGCTTCCCTAAGGCCCTGCTCTGGGCTTCTGGGTTTGAGTCCTTGGCAAGCCCAGGAGAGGCGCT
CAGGCTTCCCTGTCCCCCTTCCTCGTCCACCATCTCATGCCCCTGGCTCTCCTGCCCCTTCCCTACAGGG
GTTCCTGGCTCTGCTCTTCAGACTGAGCCCCGTTCCCCTGCATCCCCGTTCCCCTGCATCCCCCTTCCCC
TGCATCCCCCAGAGGCCCCAGGCCACCTACTTGGCCTGGACCCCACGAGAGGCCACCCCAGCCCTGTCTA
CCAGGCTGCCTTTTGGGTGGATTCTCCTCCAACTGTGGGGTGACTGCTTGGCAAACTCACTCTTCGGGGT
ATCCCAGGAGGCCTGGAGCATTGGGGTGGGCTGGGGTTCAGAGAGGAGGGATTCCCTTCTCAGGTTACGT
GGCCAAGAAGCAGGGGAGCTGGGTTTGGGTCAGGTCTGGGTGTGGGGTGACCAGCTTATGCTGTTTGCCC
AGGACAGCCTAGTTTTAGCACTGAAACCCTCAGTC
Features (pLannotate 1.2.2; 23 found; start..end, strand, type, name):
      2..20      +  CDS            lacZα (fragment): LacZα fragment of β-galactosidase; lacZ fragment
     29..49      +  protein_bind   attB4: mutant version of attB; core recombination site for the Gateway® BP reaction BP Clonase™
     43..152     +  protein_bind   attR2 (fragment): mutant version of attR; recombination site for the Gateway® LR reaction LR Clonase™
    255..635     -  CDS            YPB1_ECOLX: Protein predicted: Swiss-Prot protein existence level 4. From Escherichia coli.
    652..843     +  CDS            rop: Rop protein, which maintains plasmids at low copy number; rop
    945..1085    +  misc_feature   bom: basis of mobility region from pBR322
   1271..1859    -  rep_origin     ori: high-copy-number ColE1/pMB1/pBR322/pUC origin of replication
   2030..2890    -  CDS            AmpR: β-lactamase; bla; confers resistance to ampicillin, carbenicillin, and related antibiotics
   2891..2995    -  promoter       AmpR promoter: bla
   3109..3232    -  protein_bind   attR3: mutant version of attR; recombination site for the Gateway® LR reaction LR Clonase™
   3764..4265    +  misc_feature   HA-L: left homology arm from the adeno-associated virus integration site (AAVS1) within intron 1 of the human PPP1R12C gene
   4342..4366    +  protein_bind   attB1: mutant version of attB; recombination site for the Gateway® BP reaction BP Clonase™
   4388..4767    +  enhancer       CMV enhancer: human cytomegalovirus immediate early enhancer
   4770..5045    +  promoter       chicken β-actin promoter: No description available
   5046..6054    +  intron         chimeric intron: chimera between introns from chicken β-actin and rabbit β-globin
   6239..7840    +  CDS            Cas9(N): N-terminal portion of Streptococcus pyogenes Cas9 (Zetsche et al., 2015)
   7841..10339   +  CDS            Cas9(C): C-terminal portion of Streptococcus pyogenes Cas9 (Zetsche et al., 2015)
  10340..10387   +  CDS            nucleoplasmin NLS: bipartite nuclear localization signal from nucleoplasmin
  10416..10988   +  misc_feature   IRES: internal ribosome entry site (IRES) of the encephalomyocarditis virus (EMCV)
  11002..11805   +  CDS            NeoR/KanR: aminoglycoside phosphotransferase from Tn5; aph(3')-II (or nptII); confers resistance to neomycin, kanamycin, and G418 (Geneticin®)
  11843..12067   +  polyA_signal   bGH poly(A) signal: bovine growth hormone polyadenylation signal
  12112..12136   -  protein_bind   attB2: mutant version of attB; recombination site for the Gateway® BP reaction BP Clonase™
  12164..12967   +  misc_feature   HA-R: right homology arm from the adeno-associated virus integration site (AAVS1) within intron 1 of the human PPP1R12C gene
