>Addgene plasmid #166026 | pAAVS1-CAG-hCAS9-neo | addgene full sequence | sequence record 328056 | Addgene NGS Result
GAGCACTTCCTTCTCGGCGCTGCACCACGTGATGTCCTCTGAGCGGATCCTCCCCGTGTCTGGGTCCTCT
CCGGGCATCTCTCCTCCCTCACCCAACCCCATGCCGTCTTCACTCGCTGGGTTCCCTTTTCCTTCTCCTT
CTGGGGCCTGTGCCATCTCTCGTTTCTTAGGATGGCCTTCTCCGACGGATGTCTCCCTTGCGTCCCGCCT
CCCCTTCTTGTAGGCCTGCATCATCACCGTTTTTCTGGACAACCCCAAAGTACCCCGTCTCCCTGGCTTT
AGCCACCTCTCCATCCTCTTGCTTTCTTTGCCTGGACACCCCGTTCTCCTGTGGATTCGGGTCACCTCTC
ACTCCTTTCATTTGGGCAGCTCCCCTACCCCCCTTACCTCTCTAGTCTGTGCTAGCTCTTCCAGCCCCCT
GTCATGGCATCTTCCAGGGGTCCGAGAGCTCAGCTAGTCTTCTTCCTCCAACCCGGGCCCCTATGTCCAC
TTCAGGACAGCATGTTTGCTGCCTCCAGGGATCCTGTGTCCCCGAGCTGGGACCACCTTATAAGGCGCAT
AACGATACCACGATATCAACAAGTTTGTACAAAAAAGCAGGCTGGCGCCGGAACCAATTCAGTCGACATT
GATTATTGACTAGTTATTAATAGTAATCAATTACGGGGTCATTAGTTCATAGCCCATATATGGAGTTCCG
CGTTACATAACTTACGGTAAATGGCCCGCCTGGCTGACCGCCCAACGACCCCCGCCCATTGACGTCAATA
ATGACGTATGTTCCCATAGTAACGCCAATAGGGACTTTCCATTGACGTCAATGGGTGGAGTATTTACGGT
AAACTGCCCACTTGGCAGTACATCAAGTGTATCATATGCCAAGTACGCCCCCTATTGACGTCAATGACGG
TAAATGGCCCGCCTGGCATTATGCCCAGTACATGACCTTATGGGACTTTCCTACTTGGCAGTACATCTAC
GTATTAGTCATCGCTATTACCATGGTCGAGGTGAGCCCCACGTTCTGCTTCACTCTCCCCATCTCCCCCC
CCTCCCCACCCCCAATTTTGTATTTATTTATTTTTTAATTATTTTGTGCAGCGATGGGGGCGGGGGGGGG
GGNNNNNNNCGCCAGGCGGGGCGGGGCGGGGCGAGGGGCGGGGCGGGGCGAGGCGGAGAGGTGCGGCGGC
AGCCAATCAGAGCGGCGCGCTCCGAAAGTTTCCTTTTATGGCGAGGCGGCGGCGGCGGCGGCCCTATAAA
AAGCGAAGCGCGCGGCGGGCGGGAGTCGCTGCGCGCTGCCTTCGCCCCGTGCCCCGCTCCGCCGCCGCCT
CGCGCCGCCCGCCCCGGCTCTGACTGACCGCGTTACTCCCACAGGTGAGCGGGCGGGACGGCCCTTCTCC
TCCGGGCTGTAATTAGCGCTTGGTTTAATGACGGCTTGTTTCTTTTCTGTGGCTGCGTGAAAGCCTTGAG
GGGCTCCGGGAGGGCCCTTTGTGCGGGGGGAGCGGCTCGGGGGGTGCGTGCGTGTGTGTGTGCGTGGGGA
GCGCCGCGTGCGGCTCCGCGCTGCCCGGCGGCTGTGAGCGCTGCGGGCGCGGCGCGGGGCTTTGTGCGCT
CCGCAGTGTGCGCGAGGGGAGCGCGGCCGGGGGCGGTGCCCCGCGGTGCGGGGGGGGCTGCGAGGGGAAC
AAAGGCTGCGTGCGGGGTGTGTGCGTGGGGGGGTGAGCAGGGGGTGTGGGCGCGTCGGTCGGGCTGCAAC
CCCCCCTGCACCCCCCTCCCCGAGTTGCTGAGCACGGCCCGGCTTCGGGTGCGGGGCTCCGTACGGGGCG
TGGCGCGGGGCTCGCCGTGCCGGGCGGGGGGTGGCGGCAGGTGGGGGTGCCGGGCGGGGCGGGGCCGCCT
CGGGCCGGGGAGGGCTCGGGGGAGGGGCGCGGCGGCCCCCGGAGCGCCGGCGGCTGTCGAGGCGCGGCGA
GCCGCAGCCATTGCCTTTTATGGTAATCGTGCGAGAGGGCGCAGGGACTTCCTTTGTCCCAAATCTGTGC
GGAGCCGAAATCTGGGAGGCGCCGCCGCACCCCCTCTAGCGGGCGCGGGGCGAAGCGGTGCGGCGCCGGC
AGGAAGGAAATGGGCGGGGAGGGCCTTCGTGCGTCGCCGCGCCGCCGTCCCCTTCTCCCTCTCCAGCCTC
GGGGCTGTCCGCGGGGGGACGGCTGCCTTCGGGGGGGACGGGGCAGGGCGGGGTTCGGCTTCTGGCGTGT
GACCGGCGGCTCTAGAGCCTCTGCTAACCATGTTCATGCCTTCTTCTTTTTCCTACAGCTCCTGGGCAAC
GTGCTGGTTATTGTGCTGTCTCATCATTTTGGCAAAGAATTCGTCGACCACCATGGACTATAAGGACCAC
GACGGAGACTACAAGGATCATGATATTGATTACAAAGACGATGACGATAAGATGGCCCCAAAGAAGAAGC
GGAAGGTCGGTATCCACGGAGTCCCAGCAGCCGACAAGAAGTACAGCATCGGCCTGGACATCGGCACCAA
CTCTGTGGGCTGGGCCGTGATCACCGACGAGTACAAGGTGCCCAGCAAGAAATTCAAGGTGCTGGGCAAC
ACCGACCGGCACAGCATCAAGAAGAACCTGATCGGAGCCCTGCTGTTCGACAGCGGCGAAACAGCCGAGG
CCACCCGGCTGAAGAGAACCGCCAGAAGAAGATACACCAGACGGAAGAACCGGATCTGCTATCTGCAAGA
GATCTTCAGCAACGAGATGGCCAAGGTGGACGACAGCTTCTTCCACAGACTGGAAGAGTCCTTCCTGGTG
GAAGAGGATAAGAAGCACGAGCGGCACCCCATCTTCGGCAACATCGTGGACGAGGTGGCCTACCACGAGA
AGTACCCCACCATCTACCACCTGAGAAAGAAACTGGTGGACAGCACCGACAAGGCCGACCTGCGGCTGAT
CTATCTGGCCCTGGCCCACATGATCAAGTTCCGGGGCCACTTCCTGATCGAGGGCGACCTGAACCCCGAC
AACAGCGACGTGGACAAGCTGTTCATCCAGCTGGTGCAGACCTACAACCAGCTGTTCGAGGAAAACCCCA
TCAACGCCAGCGGCGTGGACGCCAAGGCCATCCTGTCTGCCAGACTGAGCAAGAGCAGACGGCTGGAAAA
TCTGATCGCCCAGCTGCCCGGCGAGAAGAAGAATGGCCTGTTCGGAAACCTGATTGCCCTGAGCCTGGGC
CTGACCCCCAACTTCAAGAGCAACTTCGACCTGGCCGAGGATGCCAAACTGCAGCTGAGCAAGGACACCT
ACGACGACGACCTGGACAACCTGCTGGCCCAGATCGGCGACCAGTACGCCGACCTGTTTCTGGCCGCCAA
GAACCTGTCCGACGCCATCCTGCTGAGCGACATCCTGAGAGTGAACACCGAGATCACCAAGGCCCCCCTG
AGCGCCTCTATGATCAAGAGATACGACGAGCACCACCAGGACCTGACCCTGCTGAAAGCTCTCGTGCGGC
AGCAGCTGCCTGAGAAGTACAAAGAGATTTTCTTCGACCAGAGCAAGAACGGCTACGCCGGCTACATTGA
CGGCGGAGCCAGCCAGGAAGAGTTCTACAAGTTCATCAAGCCCATCCTGGAAAAGATGGACGGCACCGAG
GAACTGCTCGTGAAGCTGAACAGAGAGGACCTGCTGCGGAAGCAGCGGACCTTCGACAACGGCAGCATCC
CCCACCAGATCCACCTGGGAGAGCTGCACGCCATTCTGCGGCGGCAGGAAGATTTTTACCCATTCCTGAA
GGACAACCGGGAAAAGATCGAGAAGATCCTGACCTTCCGCATCCCCTACTACGTGGGCCCTCTGGCCAGG
GGAAACAGCAGATTCGCCTGGATGACCAGAAAGAGCGAGGAAACCATCACCCCCTGGAACTTCGAGGAAG
TGGTGGACAAGGGCGCTTCCGCCCAGAGCTTCATCGAGCGGATGACCAACTTCGATAAGAACCTGCCCAA
CGAGAAGGTGCTGCCCAAGCACAGCCTGCTGTACGAGTACTTCACCGTGTATAACGAGCTGACCAAAGTG
AAATACGTGACCGAGGGAATGAGAAAGCCCGCCTTCCTGAGCGGCGAGCAGAAAAAGGCCATCGTGGACC
TGCTGTTCAAGACCAACCGGAAAGTGACCGTGAAGCAGCTGAAAGAGGACTACTTCAAGAAAATCGAGTG
CTTCGACTCCGTGGAAATCTCCGGCGTGGAAGATCGGTTCAACGCCTCCCTGGGCACATACCACGATCTG
CTGAAAATTATCAAGGACAAGGACTTCCTGGACAATGAGGAAAACGAGGACATTCTGGAAGATATCGTGC
TGACCCTGACACTGTTTGAGGACAGAGAGATGATCGAGGAACGGCTGAAAACCTATGCCCACCTGTTCGA
CGACAAAGTGATGAAGCAGCTGAAGCGGCGGAGATACACCGGCTGGGGCAGGCTGAGCCGGAAGCTGATC
AACGGCATCCGGGACAAGCAGTCCGGCAAGACAATCCTGGATTTCCTGAAGTCCGACGGCTTCGCCAACA
GAAACTTCATGCAGCTGATCCACGACGACAGCCTGACCTTTAAAGAGGACATCCAGAAAGCCCAGGTGTC
CGGCCAGGGCGATAGCCTGCACGAGCACATTGCCAATCTGGCCGGCAGCCCCGCCATTAAGAAGGGCATC
CTGCAGACAGTGAAGGTGGTGGACGAGCTCGTGAAAGTGATGGGCCGGCACAAGCCCGAGAACATCGTGA
TCGAAATGGCCAGAGAGAACCAGACCACCCAGAAGGGACAGAAGAACAGCCGCGAGAGAATGAAGCGGAT
CGAAGAGGGCATCAAAGAGCTGGGCAGCCAGATCCTGAAAGAACACCCCGTGGAAAACACCCAGCTGCAG
AACGAGAAGCTGTACCTGTACTACCTGCAGAATGGGCGGGATATGTACGTGGACCAGGAACTGGACATCA
ACCGGCTGTCCGACTACGATGTGGACCATATCGTGCCTCAGAGCTTTCTGAAGGACGACTCCATCGACAA
CAAGGTGCTGACCAGAAGCGACAAGAACCGGGGCAAGAGCGACAACGTGCCCTCCGAAGAGGTCGTGAAG
AAGATGAAGAACTACTGGCGGCAGCTGCTGAACGCCAAGCTGATTACCCAGAGAAAGTTCGACAATCTGA
CCAAGGCCGAGAGAGGCGGCCTGAGCGAACTGGATAAGGCCGGCTTCATCAAGAGACAGCTGGTGGAAAC
CCGGCAGATCACAAAGCACGTGGCACAGATCCTGGACTCCCGGATGAACACTAAGTACGACGAGAATGAC
AAGCTGATCCGGGAAGTGAAAGTGATCACCCTGAAGTCCAAGCTGGTGTCCGATTTCCGGAAGGATTTCC
AGTTTTACAAAGTGCGCGAGATCAACAACTACCACCACGCCCACGACGCCTACCTGAACGCCGTCGTGGG
AACCGCCCTGATCAAAAAGTACCCTAAGCTGGAAAGCGAGTTCGTGTACGGCGACTACAAGGTGTACGAC
GTGCGGAAGATGATCGCCAAGAGCGAGCAGGAAATCGGCAAGGCTACCGCCAAGTACTTCTTCTACAGCA
ACATCATGAACTTTTTCAAGACCGAGATTACCCTGGCCAACGGCGAGATCCGGAAGCGGCCTCTGATCGA
GACAAACGGCGAAACCGGGGAGATCGTGTGGGATAAGGGCCGGGATTTTGCCACCGTGCGGAAAGTGCTG
AGCATGCCCCAAGTGAATATCGTGAAAAAGACCGAGGTGCAGACAGGCGGCTTCAGCAAAGAGTCTATCC
TGCCCAAGAGGAACAGCGATAAGCTGATCGCCAGAAAGAAGGACTGGGACCCTAAGAAGTACGGCGGCTT
CGACAGCCCCACCGTGGCCTATTCTGTGCTGGTGGTGGCCAAAGTGGAAAAGGGCAAGTCCAAGAAACTG
AAGAGTGTGAAAGAGCTGCTGGGGATCACCATCATGGAAAGAAGCAGCTTCGAGAAGAATCCCATCGACT
TTCTGGAAGCCAAGGGCTACAAAGAAGTGAAAAAGGACCTGATCATCAAGCTGCCTAAGTACTCCCTGTT
CGAGCTGGAAAACGGCCGGAAGAGAATGCTGGCCTCTGCCGGCGAACTGCAGAAGGGAAACGAACTGGCC
CTGCCCTCCAAATATGTGAACTTCCTGTACCTGGCCAGCCACTATGAGAAGCTGAAGGGCTCCCCCGAGG
ATAATGAGCAGAAACAGCTGTTTGTGGAACAGCACAAGCACTACCTGGACGAGATCATCGAGCAGATCAG
CGAGTTCTCCAAGAGAGTGATCCTGGCCGACGCTAATCTGGACAAAGTGCTGTCCGCCTACAACAAGCAC
CGGGATAAGCCCATCAGAGAGCAGGCCGAGAATATCATCCACCTGTTTACCCTGACCAATCTGGGAGCCC
CTGCCGCCTTCAAGTACTTTGACACCACCATCGACCGGAAGAGGTACACCAGCACCAAAGAGGTGCTGGA
CGCCACCCTGATCCACCAGAGCATCACCGGCCTGTACGAGACACGGATCGACCTGTCTCAGCTGGGAGGC
GACAAAAGGCCGGCGGCCACGAAAAAGGCCGGCCAGGCAAAAAAGAAAAAGTAAGAATTCTAGCGGCCGC
CGCCCCCCCCCCCTCTCCCTCCCCCCCCCCTAACGTTACTGGCCGAAGCCGCTTGGAATAAGGCCGGTGT
GCGTTTGTCTATATGTTATTTTCCACCATATTGCCGTCTTTTGGCAATGTGAGGGCCCGGAAACCTGGCC
CTGTCTTCTTGACGAGCATTCCTAGGGGTCTTTCCCCTCTCGCCAAAGGAATGCAAGGTCTGTTGAATGT
CGTGAAGGAAGCAGTTCCTCTGGAAGCTTCTTGAAGACAAACAACGTCTGTAGCGACCCTTTGCAGGCAG
CGGAACCCCCCACCTGGCGACAGGTGCCTCTGCGGCCAAAAGCCACGTGTATAAGATACACCTGCAAAGG
CGGCACAACCCCAGTGCCACGTTGTGAGTTGGATAGTTGTGGAAAGAGTCAAATGGCTCTCCTCAAGCGT
ATTCAACAAGGGGCTGAAGGATGCCCAGAAGGTACCCCATTGTATGGGATCTGATCTGGGGCCTCGGTGC
ACATGCTTTACATGTGTTTAGTCGAGGTTAAAAAAACGTCTAGGCCCCCCGAACCACGGGGACGTGGTTT
TCCTTTGAAAAACACGATGATAATATGGCCACAACCATGGGATCGGCCATTGAACAAGATGGATTGCACG
CAGGTTCTCCGGCCGCTTGGGTGGAGAGGCTATTCGGCTATGACTGGGCACAACAGACAATCGGCTGCTC
TGATGCCGCCGTGTTCCGGCTGTCAGCGCAGGGGCGCCCGGTTCTTTTTGTCAAGACCGACCTGTCCGGT
GCCCTGAATGAACTGCAGGACGAGGCAGCGCGGCTATCGTGGCTGGCCACGACGGGCGTTCCTTGCGCAG
CTGTGCTCGACGTTGTCACTGAAGCGGGAAGGGACTGGCTGCTATTGGGCGAAGTGCCGGGGCAGGATCT
CCTGTCATCTCACCTTGCTCCTGCCGAGAAAGTATCCATCATGGCTGATGCAATGCGGCGGCTGCATACG
CTTGATCCGGCTACCTGCCCATTCGACCACCAAGCGAAACATCGCATCGAGCGAGCACGTACTCGGATGG
AAGCCGGTCTTGTCGATCAGGATGATCTGGACGAAGAGCATCAGGGGCTCGCGCCAGCCGAACTGTTCGC
CAGGCTCAAGGCGCGCATGCCCGACGGCGAGGATCTCGTCGTGACCCATGGCGATGCCTGCTTGCCGAAT
ATCATGGTGGAAAATGGCCGCTTTTCTGGATTCATCGACTGTGGCCGGCTGGGTGTGGCGGACCGCTATC
AGGACATAGCGTTGGCTACCCGTGATATTGCTGAAGAGCTTGGCGGCGAATGGGCTGACCGCTTCCTCGT
GCTTTACGGTATCGCCGCTCCCGATTCGCAGCGCATCGCCTTCTATCGCCTTCTTGACGAGTTCTTCTGA
CGTACGCGATGATCTAGAGCTCGCTGATCAGCCTCGACTGTGCCTTCTAGTTGCCAGCCATCTGTTGTTT
GCCCCTCCCCCGTGCCTTCCTTGACCCTGGAAGGTGCCACTCCCACTGTCCTTTCCTAATAAAATGAGGA
AATTGCATCGCATTGTCTGAGTAGGTGTCATTCTATTCTGGGGGGTGGGGTGGGGCAGGACAGCAAGGGG
GAGGATTGGGAAGACAATAGCAGGCATGCTGGGGATGCGGTGGGCTCTATGGCTTCTGAGGCGGAAAGAA
CCTGCAACTAGTCTCGAGATATCTAGACCCAGCTTTCTTGTACAAAGTGGTTGATATCTCTATAGTCGCA
GTAGGCGGTCCTTAGGCCTCCTCCTTCCTAGTCTCCTGATATTGGGTCTAACCCCCACCTCCTGTTAGGC
AGATTCCTTATCTGGTGACACACCCCCATTTCCTGGAGCCATCTCTCTCCTTGCCAGAACCTCTAAGGTT
TGCTTACGATGGAGCCAGAGAGGATCCTGGGAGGGAGAGCTTGGCAGGGGGTGGGAGGGAAGGGGGGGAT
GCGTGACCTGCCCGGTTCTCAGTGGCCACCCTGCGCTACCCTCTCCCAGAACCTGAGCTGCTCTGACGCG
GCTGTCTGGTGCGTTTCACTGATCCTGGTGCTGCAGCTTCCTTACACTTCCCAAGAGGAGAAGCAGTTTG
GAAAAACAAAATCAGAATAAGTTGGTCCTGAGTTCTAACTTTGGCTCTTCACCTTTCTAGTCCCCAATTT
ATATTGTTCCTCCGTGCGTCAGTTTTACCTGTGAGATAAGGCCAGTAGCCAGCCCCGTCCTGGCAGGGCT
GTGGTGAGGAGGGGGGTGTCCGTGTGGAAAACTCCCTTTGTGAGAATGGTGCGTCCTAGGTGTTCACCAG
GTCGTGGCCGCCTCTACTCCCTTTCTCTTTCTCCATCCTTCTTTCCTTAAAGAGTCCCCAGTGCTATCTG
GGACATATTCCTCCGCCCAGAGCAGGGTCCCGCTTCCCTAAGGCCCTGCTCTGGGCTTCTGGGTTTGAGT
CCTTGGCAAGCCCAGGAGAGGCGCTCAGGCTTCCCTGTCCCCCTTCCTCGTCCACCATCTCATGCCCCTG
GCTCTCCTGCCCCTTCCCTACAGGGGTTCCTGGCTCTGCTCTTCAGACTGAGCCCCGTTCCCCTGCATCC
CCGTTCCCCTGCATCCCCCTTCCCCTGCATCCCCCAGAGGCCCCAGGCCACCTACTTGGCCTGGACCCCA
CGAGAGGCCACCCCAGCCCTGTCTACCAGGCTGCCTTTTGGGTGGATTCTCCTCCAACTGTGGGGTGACT
GCTTGGCAAACTCACTCTTCGGGGTATCCCAGGAGGCCTGGAGCATTGGGGTGGGCTGGGGTTCAGAGAG
GAGGGATTCCCTTCTCAGGTTACGTGGCCAAGAAGCAGGGGAGCTGGGTTTGGGTCAGGTCTGGGTGTGG
GGTGACCAGCTTATGCTGTTTGCCCAGGACAGCCTAGTTTTAGCACTGAAACCCTCAGTCCCACTGGCCG
TCGTTTTACATTAATTAACAACTTTGTATAGAAAAGTTGAACGAGAAACGTAAAATGATATAAATATCAA
TATATTAAATTAGATTTTGCATAAAAAACAGACTACATAATACTGTAAAACACAACATATCCAGTCACTA
TGGCGGCCGCAATCGGGCAGCGTTGGGTCCTGGCCACGGGTGCGCATGATCGTGCTCCTGTCGTTGAGGA
CCCGGCTAGGCTGGCGGGGTTGCCTTACTGGTTAGCAGAATGAATCACCGATACGCGAGCGAACGTGAAG
CGACTGCTGCTGCAAAACGTCTGCGACCTGAGCAACAACATGAATGGTCTTCGGTTTCCGTGTTTCGTAA
AGTCTGGAAACGCGGAAGTCAGCGCCCTGCACCATTATGTTCCGGATCTGCATCGCAGGATGCTGCTGGC
TACCCTGTGGAACACCTACATCTGTATTAACGAAGCGCTGGCATTGACCCTGAGTGATTTTTCTCTGGTC
CCGCCGCATCCATACCGCCAGTTGTTTACCCTCACAACGTTCCAGTAACCGGGCATGTTCATCATCAGTA
ACCCGTATCGTGAGCATCCTCTCTCGTTTCATCGGTATCATTACCCCCATGAACAGAAATCCCCCTTACA
CGGAGGCATCAGTGACCAAACAGGAAAAAACCGCCCTTAACATGGCCCGCTTTATCAGAAGCCAGACATT
AACGCTTCTGGAGAAACTCAACGAGCTGGACGCGGATGAACAGGCAGACATCTGTGAATCGCTTCACGAC
CACGCTGATGAGCTTTACCGCAGCTGCCTCGCGCGTTTCGGTGATGACGGTGAAAACCTCTGACACATGC
AGCTCCCGGAGACGGTCACAGCTTGTCTGTAAGCGGATGCCGGGAGCAGACAAGCCCGTCAGGGCGCGTC
AGCGGGTGTTGGCGGGTGTCGGGGCGCAGCCATGACCCAGTCACGTAGCGATAGCGGAGTGTATACTGGC
TTAACTATGCGGCATCAGAGCAGATTGTACTGAGAGTGCACCATATGCGGTGTGAAATACCGCACAGATG
CGTAAGGAGAAAATACCGCATCAGGCGCTCTTCCGCTTCCTCGCTCACTGACTCGCTGCGCTCGGTCGTT
CGGCTGCGGCGAGCGGTATCAGCTCACTCAAAGGCGGTAATACGGTTATCCACAGAATCAGGGGATAACG
CAGGAAAGAACATGTGAGCAAAAGGCCAGCAAAAGGCCAGGAACCGTAAAAAGGCCGCGTTGCTGGCGTT
TTTCCATAGGCTCCGCCCCCCTGACGAGCATCACAAAAATCGACGCTCAAGTCAGAGGTGGCGAAACCCG
ACAGGACTATAAAGATACCAGGCGTTTCCCCCTGGAAGCTCCCTCGTGCGCTCTCCTGTTCCGACCCTGC
CGCTTACCGGATACCTGTCCGCCTTTCTCCCTTCGGGAAGCGTGGCGCTTTCTCATAGCTCACGCTGTAG
GTATCTCAGTTCGGTGTAGGTCGTTCGCTCCAAGCTGGGCTGTGTGCACGAACCCCCCGTTCAGCCCGAC
CGCTGCGCCTTATCCGGTAACTATCGTCTTGAGTCCAACCCGGTAAGACACGACTTATCGCCACTGGCAG
CAGCCACTGGTAACAGGATTAGCAGAGCGAGGTATGTAGGCGGTGCTACAGAGTTCTTGAAGTGGTGGCC
TAACTACGGCTACACTAGAAGGACAGTATTTGGTATCTGCGCTCTGCTGAAGCCAGTTACCTTCGGAAAA
AGAGTTGGTAGCTCTTGATCCGGCAAACAAACCACCGCTGGTAGCGGTGGTTTTTTTGTTTGCAAGCAGC
AGATTACGCGCAGAAAAAAAGGATCTCAAGAAGATCCTTTGATCTTTTCTACGGGGTCTGACGCTCAGTG
GAACGAAAACTCACGTTAAGGGATTTTGGTCATGAGATTATCAAAAAGGATCTTCACCTAGATCCTTTTA
AATTAAAAATGAAGTTTTAAATCAATCTAAAGTATATATGAGTAAACTTGGTCTGACAGTTACCAATGCT
TAATCAGTGAGGCACCTATCTCAGCGATCTGTCTATTTCGTTCATCCATAGTTGCCTGACTCCCCGTCGT
GTAGATAACTACGATACGGGAGGGCTTACCATCTGGCCCCAGTGCTGCAATGATACCGCGAGACCCACGC
TCACCGGCTCCAGATTTATCAGCAATAAACCAGCCAGCCGGAAGGGCCGAGCGCAGAAGTGGTCCTGCAA
CTTTATCCGCCTCCATCCAGTCTATTAATTGTTGCCGGGAAGCTAGAGTAAGTAGTTCGCCAGTTAATAG
TTTGCGCAACGTTGTTGCCATTGCTGCAGGCATCGTGGTGTCACGCTCGTCGTTTGGTATGGCTTCATTC
AGCTCCGGTTCCCAACGATCAAGGCGAGTTACATGATCCCCCATGTTGTGCAAAAAAGCGGTTAGCTCCT
TCGGTCCTCCGATCGTTGTCAGAAGTAAGTTGGCCGCAGTGTTATCACTCATGGTTATGGCAGCACTGCA
TAATTCTCTTACTGTCATGCCATCCGTAAGATGCTTTTCTGTGACTGGTGAGTACTCAACCAAGTCATTC
TGAGAATAGTGTATGCGGCGACCGAGTTGCTCTTGCCCGGCGTCAACACGGGATAATACCGCGCCACATA
GCAGAACTTTAAAAGTGCTCATCATTGGAAAACGTTCTTCGGGGCGAAAACTCTCAAGGATCTTACCGCT
GTTGAGATCCAGTTCGATGTAACCCACTCGTGCACCCAACTGATCTTCAGCATCTTTTACTTTCACCAGC
GTTTCTGGGTGAGCAAAAACAGGAAGGCAAAATGCCGCAAAAAAGGGAATAAGGGCGACACGGAAATGTT
GAATACTCATACTCTTCCTTTTTCAATATTATTGAAGCATTTATCAGGGTTATTGTCTCATGAGCGGATA
CATATTTGAATGTATTTAGAAAAATAAACAAATAGGGGTTCCGCGCACATTTCCCCGAAAAGTGCCACCT
GACGTCTAAGAAACCATTATTATCATGACATTAACCTATAAAAATAGGCGTATCACGAGGCCCTTTCGTC
TTCAAGAATTGTCGACCATAGTGACTGGATATGTTGTGTTTTACAGTATTATGTAGTCTGTTTTTTATGC
AAAATCTAATTTAATATATTGATATTTATATCATTTTACGTTTCTCGTTCAACTTTATTATACAAAGTTG
CGGACGCGATCGCCGGCGGATAACAATTTCACACAGGATTACCATCCCTCCCTCGACTTCCCCTCTTCCG
ATGTTGAGCCCCTCCAGCCGGTCCTGGACTTTGTCTCCTTCCCTGCCCTGCCCTCTCCTGAACCTGAGCC
AGCTCCCATAGCTCAGTCTGGTCTATCTGCCTGGCCCTGGCCATTGTCACTTTGCGCTGCCCTCCTCTCG
CCCCCGAGTGCCCTTGCTGTGCCGCCGGAACTCTGCCCTCTAACGCTGCCGTCTCTCTCCTGAGTCCGGA
CCACTTTGAGCTCTACTGGCTTCTGCGCCGCCTCTGGCCCACTGTTTCCCCTTCCCAGGCAGGTCCTGCT
TTCTCTGACCTGCATTCTCTCCCCTGGGCCTGTGCCGCTTTCTGTCTGCAGCTTGTGGCCTGGGTCACCT
CTACGGCTGGCCCAGATCCTTCCCTGCCGCCTCCTTCAGGTTCCGTCTTCCTCCACTCCCTCTTCCCCTT
GCTCTCTGCTGTGTTGCTGCCCAAGGATGCTCTTTCCG
Features (pLannotate 1.2.2; 24 found; start..end, strand, type, name):
      1..502     +  misc_feature   HA-L: left homology arm from the adeno-associated virus integration site (AAVS1) within intron 1 of the human PPP1R12C gene
    579..603     +  protein_bind   attB1: mutant version of attB; recombination site for the Gateway® BP reaction BP Clonase™
    625..1004    +  enhancer       CMV enhancer: human cytomegalovirus immediate early enhancer
   1006..1281    +  promoter       chicken β-actin promoter: No description available
   1282..2298    +  intron         chimeric intron: chimera between introns from chicken β-actin and rabbit β-globin
   2483..4084    +  CDS            Cas9(N): N-terminal portion of Streptococcus pyogenes Cas9 (Zetsche et al., 2015)
   4085..6583    +  CDS            Cas9(C): C-terminal portion of Streptococcus pyogenes Cas9 (Zetsche et al., 2015)
   6584..6631    +  CDS            nucleoplasmin NLS: bipartite nuclear localization signal from nucleoplasmin
   6771..7233    +  misc_feature   IRES: internal ribosome entry site (IRES) of the encephalomyocarditis virus (EMCV)
   7247..8050    +  CDS            NeoR/KanR: aminoglycoside phosphotransferase from Tn5; aph(3')-II (or nptII); confers resistance to neomycin, kanamycin, and G418 (Geneticin®)
   8088..8312    +  polyA_signal   bGH poly(A) signal: bovine growth hormone polyadenylation signal
   8357..8381    -  protein_bind   attB2: mutant version of attB; recombination site for the Gateway® BP reaction BP Clonase™
   8554..9083    +  misc_feature   HA-R: right homology arm from the adeno-associated virus integration site (AAVS1) within intron 1 of the human PPP1R12C gene
   9582..9600    +  CDS            lacZα (fragment): LacZα fragment of β-galactosidase; lacZ fragment
   9609..9629    +  protein_bind   attB4: mutant version of attB; core recombination site for the Gateway® BP reaction BP Clonase™
   9623..9732    +  protein_bind   attR2 (fragment): mutant version of attR; recombination site for the Gateway® LR reaction LR Clonase™
   9835..10215   -  CDS            YPB1_ECOLX: Protein predicted: Swiss-Prot protein existence level 4. From Escherichia coli.
  10232..10423   +  CDS            rop: Rop protein, which maintains plasmids at low copy number; rop
  10525..10665   +  misc_feature   bom: basis of mobility region from pBR322
  10851..11439   -  rep_origin     ori: high-copy-number ColE1/pMB1/pBR322/pUC origin of replication
  11610..12470   -  CDS            AmpR: β-lactamase; bla; confers resistance to ampicillin, carbenicillin, and related antibiotics
  12471..12575   -  promoter       AmpR promoter: bla
  12687..12810   -  protein_bind   attR3: mutant version of attR; recombination site for the Gateway® LR reaction LR Clonase™
  13157..13338   +  misc_feature   HA-L (fragment): left homology arm from the adeno-associated virus integration site (AAVS1) within intron 1 of the human PPP1R12C gene
