[The description below was written by a language model from this plasmid's Addgene catalogue record and pLannotate feature annotations shown in this document.]
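Description:
pAAVS1-CAG-hCAS9-neo is a donor (targeting) plasmid of about 13.3 kb, designed to knock a constitutive Streptococcus pyogenes Cas9 expression cassette into the human AAVS1 safe-harbour locus, which lies in intron 1 of PPP1R12C. It is built on a pBR322-type backbone carrying a ColE1/pMB1 origin together with the rop gene and bom region. An ampicillin resistance gene (β-lactamase) under its own promoter provides selection in E. coli, and the catalogue lists the plasmid as high copy. Several Gateway recombination remnants (attB1 and attB2 flanking the cassette, plus attB4, attR2 and attR3 fragments in the backbone) suggest that the vector was assembled by Gateway cloning. They have no stated role in its use.

The roughly 10 kb payload sits between left and right AAVS1 homology arms, which direct homology-directed integration once the locus is cut by a site-specific nuclease supplied separately. Expression is driven by the CAG promoter, made up of the CMV immediate-early enhancer, the chicken β-actin promoter and a chimeric β-actin/β-globin intron. The Cas9 coding sequence is annotated as contiguous N- and C-terminal portions that together form the full-length protein, fused at its C-terminus to a bipartite nucleoplasmin nuclear localization signal. An EMCV IRES follows, allowing the neomycin phosphotransferase gene to be translated from the same transcript, which ends at a bovine growth hormone polyadenylation signal. G418 resistance is therefore coupled to Cas9 expression, and drug selection enriches for cells carrying an active cassette.

The construct suits the generation of stable Cas9-expressing human cell lines from a defined genomic site. The depositor and sequencing-derived records agree closely, differing by a few bases and in start position.
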