Addgene plasmid #166026: pAAVS1-CAG-hCAS9-neo
Purpose: AAVS1 targeting vector carrying CAG-SpCas9-neo
Depositing lab: Kosuke Yusa. Depositing organization: Wellcome Sanger Institute.
Backbone
  Vector backbone: pBR322
  Total vector size (bp): 13335
  Vector type: Mammalian Expression
  Selectable markers: Neomycin (select with G418)
Growth in bacteria
  Bacterial resistance: Ampicillin, 100 μg/mL
  Growth temperature: 37°C
  Growth strain: DH5alpha
  Copy number: High Copy
Gene/Insert
  Gene/Insert name: AAVS1-CAGCas9IRESneo
  Species: Synthetic
  Insert size (bp): 10000
Terms and licenses: Academic/Nonprofit Terms; Industry Terms: Not Available to Industry
How to cite: pAAVS1-CAG-hCAS9-neo was a gift from Kosuke Yusa (Addgene plasmid # 166026 ; http://n2t.net/addgene:166026 ; RRID:Addgene_166026)
